Addgene plasmid #219273: SFFV-FOXC1-Brd 347
Purpose: Transcription factor FOXC1 with a specific barcode assigned.
Depositing lab: Filipe Pereira. Depositing organization: Center for Neuroscience and Cell Biology, University of Coimbra. Publication: A combinatorial transcription factor screening platform for immune cell reprogramming. Kurochkin I, Altman AR, Caiado I, Pertiga-Cabral D, Halitzki E, Minaeva M, Zimmermannova O, Henriques-Oliveira L, Klein D, Nair M, Oliveira D, Cajal LR, Knittel R, Feick C, Ringner M, Martin M, Cirovic B, Pires CF, Rosa FF, Sitnicka E, Theis FJ, Pereira CF. Cell Syst. 2026 Jan 21;17(1):101457. doi: 10.1016/j.cels.2025.101457. Epub 2026 Jan 14. PubMed 41539305.
Backbone
  Vector backbone: SFFV-MCS
  Backbone size w/o insert (bp): 6638
  Vector type: Lentiviral
Growth in bacteria
  Bacterial resistance: Ampicillin, 100 μg/mL
  Growth temperature: 37°C
  Growth strain: NEB Stable
  Copy number: High Copy
Gene/Insert
  Gene/Insert name: FOXC1
  Species: H. sapiens (human)
  Insert size (bp): 1662
  Entrez Gene: FOXC1 (a.k.a. ARA, ASGD3, FKHL7, FREAC-3, FREAC3, IGDA, IHG1, IRID1, RIEG3)
  Promoter: The spleen focus-forming virus (SFFV) promoter
  Cloning method: Restriction Enzyme; 5′ cloning site Bsp119I (not destroyed); 3′ cloning site BstHI (not destroyed)
Terms and licenses: Academic/Nonprofit Terms; Industry Terms: Not Available to Industry
Depositor comments: Barcode sequence cloned into XbaI restriction site. Design of plasmid is as follows: SFFV-[TF sequence]-WPRE-[Barcode sequence].
How to cite: SFFV-FOXC1-Brd 347 was a gift from Filipe Pereira (Addgene plasmid # 219273 ; http://n2t.net/addgene:219273 ; RRID:Addgene_219273)
