[The description below was written by a language model from this plasmid's Addgene catalogue record and pLannotate feature annotations shown in this document.]
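Description:
SFFV-FOXC1-Brd 347 is a lentiviral transfer plasmid of about 8.3 kb, built on the SFFV-MCS backbone, that expresses human FOXC1 and carries a construct-specific DNA barcode. It is maintained in E. coli through a high-copy ColE1/pUC-type origin with ampicillin selection (AmpR). pBluescript-derived remnants are also present, including an f1 origin, lacZα and lac promoter/operator fragments, and T7 and T3 promoters. No mammalian selection marker or fluorescent reporter appears in the feature table.

The viral portion has a third-generation, self-inactivating layout. An RSV promoter drives a truncated HIV-1 5' LTR to produce the genomic RNA in packaging cells. This is followed by the Ψ packaging signal with a partial gag sequence, the RRE for Rev-dependent nuclear export, and the cPPT/CTS element, which aids nuclear import of the provirus. The internal spleen focus-forming virus (SFFV) promoter, which is strongly active in haematopoietic cells, drives the FOXC1 coding sequence, cloned between retained restriction sites in the multiple cloning site. A WPRE downstream enhances transcript stability and expression. The cassette ends in a ΔU3 3' LTR, with an SV40 polyadenylation signal and SV40 origin sequence beyond it.

According to the depositor, the barcode was inserted at an XbaI site after the WPRE, giving the order SFFV–TF–WPRE–barcode. The barcode is not annotated as a separate feature. Placed there, it should be part of the FOXC1 transcript and the integrated provirus, so FOXC1 delivery can be identified by sequencing. The plasmid belongs to a barcoded transcription factor collection for combinatorial screening of factors that reprogram cells toward immune cell identities.
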