Features (pLannotate 1.2.2; 29 found; start..end, strand, type, name):
     94..112     -  promoter       T7 promoter: promoter for bacteriophage T7 RNA polymerase
    120..275     +  CDS            lacZα (fragment): LacZα fragment of β-galactosidase; lacZ fragment
    280..708     +  rep_origin     f1 ori (sequence partly withheld): f1 bacteriophage origin of replication; arrow indicates direction of (+) strand synthesis
    761..865     +  promoter       AmpR promoter: bla
    866..1726    +  CDS            AmpR: β-lactamase; bla; confers resistance to ampicillin, carbenicillin, and related antibiotics
   1897..2485    +  rep_origin     ori: high-copy-number ColE1/pMB1/pBR322/pUC origin of replication
   2668..2760    +  CDS            lacI (fragment): lac repressor; lacI; The lac repressor binds to the lac operator to inhibit transcription in E. coli. This inhibition can be relieved by adding lactose or isopropyl-β-D-thiogalactopyranoside (IPTG).
   2773..2794    +  protein_bind   CAP binding site: CAP binding activates transcription in the presence of cAMP. E. coli catabolite activator protein
   2809..2839    +  promoter       lac promoter: promoter for the E. coli lac operon
   2847..2863    +  protein_bind   lac operator: The lac repressor binds to the lac operator to inhibit transcription in E. coli. This inhibition can be relieved by adding lactose or isopropyl-β-D-thiogalactopyranoside (IPTG). lac repressor encoded by lacI
   2908..2926    +  promoter       T3 promoter: promoter for bacteriophage T3 RNA polymerase
   2954..3180    +  promoter       RSV promoter: Rous sarcoma virus enhancer/promoter
   3181..3361    +  LTR            5' LTR (truncated): truncated 5' long terminal repeat (LTR) from HIV-1
   3408..3533    +  misc_feature   HIV-1 Ψ: packaging signal of human immunodeficiency virus type 1
   3517..3880    +  CDS            HIV-1 gag (fragment): gag protein from human immunodeficiency virus 1; gag
   4026..4259    +  misc_feature   RRE: The Rev response element (RRE) of HIV-1 allows for Rev-dependent mRNA export from the nucleus to the cytoplasm.
   4636..4736    +  CDS            Rev (fragment): human immunodeficiency virus 1 (HIV-1) Rev protein; rev; enhances nuclear export of unspliced and incompletely spliced viral mRNAs
   4755..4872    +  misc_feature   cPPT/CTS: central polypurine tract and central termination sequence of HIV-1
   4906..5307    +  promoter       SFFV promoter: spleen focus-forming virus long terminal repeat (LTR) promoter
   5317..5340    +  misc_feature   MCS (fragment): pBluescript multiple cloning site
   5365..7023    +  CDS            FOXC1: FOXC1_HUMAN - Also known as FKHL7, FREAC3. Experimental evidence at protein level: Swiss-Prot protein existence level 1. DNA-binding transcriptional factor that plays a role in a broad range of cellular and developmental processes such as eye, bones, cardiovascular, kidney and skin development (PubMed:11782474, PubMed:15299087, PubMed:15684392, PubMed:16492674, PubMed:27907090, PubMed:14506133, PubMed:14578375, PubMed:15277473, PubMed:16449236, PubMed:17210863, PubMed:19793056, PubMed:19279310, PubMed:25786029, PubMed:27804176). Acts either as a transcriptional activator or repressor (PubMed:1
   7034..7059    +  misc_feature   MCS (fragment): pBluescript multiple cloning site
   7059..7118    +  CDS            S (fragment): HBSAG_WHV6 - Experimental evidence at transcript level: Swiss-Prot protein existence level 2. The middle envelope protein plays an important role in the budding of the virion. It is involved in the induction of budding in a nucleocapsid independent way. In this process the majority of envelope proteins bud to form subviral lipoprotein particles of 22 nm of diameter that do not contain a nucleocapsid (By similarity). From Woodchuck hepatitis B virus (isolate w64/pWS23) (WHV).
   7250..7653    +  misc_feature   WPRE: woodchuck hepatitis virus posttranscriptional regulatory element
   7711..7770    +  CDS            nef (fragment): NEF_HV1Z2 - Experimental evidence at protein level: Swiss-Prot protein existence level 1. Extracellular Nef protein targets CD4(+) T-lymphocytes for apoptosis by interacting with CXCR4 surface receptors. From Human immunodeficiency virus type 1 group M subtype D (isolate Z2/CDC-Z34) (HIV-1).
   7772..8005    +  LTR            3' LTR (ΔU3): self-inactivating 3' long terminal repeat (LTR) from HIV-1
   8077..8198    +  polyA_signal   SV40 poly(A) signal: SV40 polyadenylation signal
   8217..8238    +  rep_origin     SV40 ori (fragment): SV40 origin of replication
   8238..73      +  rep_origin     SV40 ori (across the origin): SV40 origin of replication
>Addgene plasmid #219273 | SFFV-FOXC1-Brd 347 | addgene full sequence | sequence record 449554 | Addgene NGS Result
ATTTATGCAGAGGCCGAGGCCGCCTCGGCCTCTGAGCTATTCCAGAAGTAGTGAGGAGGCTTTTTTGGAG
GCCTAGGGACGTACCCAATTCGCCCTATAGTGAGTCGTATTACGCGCGCTCACTGGCCGTCGTTTTACAA
CGTCGTGACTGGGAAAACCCTGGCGTTACCCAACTTAATCGCCTTGCAGCACATCCCCCTTTCGCCAGCT
GGCGTAATAGCGAAGAGGCCCGCACCGATCGCCCTTCCCAACAGTTGCGCAGCCTGAATGGCGAATGGG
[124 nt withheld, positions 280-403]
C
[91 nt withheld, positions 405-495]
A
[49 nt withheld, positions 497-545]
CCTTTGACGTTGGAGTCCACGTTCTTT
[37 nt withheld, positions 573-609]
ACCCTATCTCGGTCTATTCTTTTGATTTATAAGGGATTTTGCCGATTTCGGCCTATTGGTTAAAAAATGA
GCTGATTTAACAAAAATTTAACGCGAATTTTAACAAAATATTAACGCTTACAATTTAGGTGGCACTTTTC
GGGGAAATGTGCGCGGAACCCCTATTTGTTTATTTTTCTAAATACATTCAAATATGTATCCGCTCATGAG
ACAATAACCCTGATAAATGCTTCAATAATATTGAAAAAGGAAGAGTATGAGTATTCAACATTTCCGTGTC
GCCCTTATTCCCTTTTTTGCGGCATTTTGCCTTCCTGTTTTTGCTCACCCAGAAACGCTGGTGAAAGTAA
AAGATGCTGAAGATCAGTTGGGTGCACGAGTGGGTTACATCGAACTGGATCTCAACAGCGGTAAGATCCT
TGAGAGTTTTCGCCCCGAAGAACGTTTTCCAATGATGAGCACTTTTAAAGTTCTGCTATGTGGCGCGGTA
TTATCCCGTATTGACGCCGGGCAAGAGCAACTCGGTCGCCGCATACACTATTCTCAGAATGACTTGGTTG
AGTACTCACCAGTCACAGAAAAGCATCTTACGGATGGCATGACAGTAAGAGAATTATGCAGTGCTGCCAT
AACCATGAGTGATAACACTGCGGCCAACTTACTTCTGACAACGATCGGAGGACCGAAGGAGCTAACCGCT
TTTTTGCACAACATGGGGGATCATGTAACTCGCCTTGATCGTTGGGAACCGGAGCTGAATGAAGCCATAC
CAAACGACGAGCGTGACACCACGATGCCTGTAGCAATGGCAACAACGTTGCGCAAACTATTAACTGGCGA
ACTACTTACTCTAGCTTCCCGGCAACAATTAATAGACTGGATGGAGGCGGATAAAGTTGCAGGACCACTT
CTGCGCTCGGCCCTTCCGGCTGGCTGGTTTATTGCTGATAAATCTGGAGCCGGTGAGCGTGGGTCTCGCG
GTATCATTGCAGCACTGGGGCCAGATGGTAAGCCCTCCCGTATCGTAGTTATCTACACGACGGGGAGTCA
GGCAACTATGGATGAACGAAATAGACAGATCGCTGAGATAGGTGCCTCACTGATTAAGCATTGGTAACTG
TCAGACCAAGTTTACTCATATATACTTTAGATTGATTTAAAACTTCATTTTTAATTTAAAAGGATCTAGG
TGAAGATCCTTTTTGATAATCTCATGACCAAAATCCCTTAACGTGAGTTTTCGTTCCACTGAGCGTCAGA
CCCCGTAGAAAAGATCAAAGGATCTTCTTGAGATCCTTTTTTTCTGCGCGTAATCTGCTGCTTGCAAACA
AAAAAACCACCGCTACCAGCGGTGGTTTGTTTGCCGGATCAAGAGCTACCAACTCTTTTTCCGAAGGTAA
CTGGCTTCAGCAGAGCGCAGATACCAAATACTGTTCTTCTAGTGTAGCCGTAGTTAGGCCACCACTTCAA
GAACTCTGTAGCACCGCCTACATACCTCGCTCTGCTAATCCTGTTACCAGTGGCTGCTGCCAGTGGCGAT
AAGTCGTGTCTTACCGGGTTGGACTCAAGACGATAGTTACCGGATAAGGCGCAGCGGTCGGGCTGAACGG
GGGGTTCGTGCACACAGCCCAGCTTGGAGCGAACGACCTACACCGAACTGAGATACCTACAGCGTGAGCT
ATGAGAAAGCGCCACGCTTCCCGAAGGGAGAAAGGCGGACAGGTATCCGGTAAGCGGCAGGGTCGGAACA
GGAGAGCGCACGAGGGAGCTTCCAGGGGGAAACGCCTGGTATCTTTATAGTCCTGTCGGGTTTCGCCACC
TCTGACTTGAGCGTCGATTTTTGTGATGCTCGTCAGGGGGGCGGAGCCTATGGAAAAACGCCAGCAACGC
GGCCTTTTTACGGTTCCTGGCCTTTTGCTGGCCTTTTGCTCACATGTTCTTTCCTGCGTTATCCCCTGAT
TCTGTGGATAACCGTATTACCGCCTTTGAGTGAGCTGATACCGCTCGCCGCAGCCGAACGACCGAGCGCA
GCGAGTCAGTGAGCGAGGAAGCGGAAGAGCGCCCAATACGCAAACCGCCTCTCCCCGCGCGTTGGCCGAT
TCATTAATGCAGCTGGCACGACAGGTTTCCCGACTGGAAAGCGGGCAGTGAGCGCAACGCAATTAATGTG
AGTTAGCTCACTCATTAGGCACCCCAGGCTTTACACTTTATGCTTCCGGCTCGTATGTTGTGTGGAATTG
TGAGCGGATAACAATTTCACACAGGAAACAGCTATGACCATGATTACGCCAAGCGCGCAATTAACCCTCA
CTAAAGGGAACAAAAGCTGGAGCTGCAAGCTTAATGTAGTCTTATGCAATACTCTTGTAGTCTTGCAACA
TGGTAACGATGAGTTAGCAACATGCCTTACAAGGAGAGAAAAAGCACCGTGCATGCCGATTGGTGGAAGT
AAGGTGGTACGATCGTGCCTTATTAGGAAGGCAACAGACGGGTCTGACATGGATTGGACGAACCACTGAA
TTGCCGCATTGCAGAGATATTGTATTTAAGTGCCTAGCTCGATACATAAACGGGTCTCTCTGGTTAGACC
AGATCTGAGCCTGGGAGCTCTCTGGCTAACTAGGGAACCCACTGCTTAAGCCTCAATAAAGCTTGCCTTG
AGTGCTTCAAGTAGTGTGTGCCCGTCTGTTGTGTGACTCTGGTAACTAGAGATCCCTCAGACCCTTTTAG
TCAGTGTGGAAAATCTCTAGCAGTGGCGCCCGAACAGGGACTTGAAAGCGAAAGGGAAACCAGAGGAGCT
CTCTCGACGCAGGACTCGGCTTGCTGAAGCGCGCACGGCAAGAGGCGAGGGGCGGCGACTGGTGAGTACG
CCAAAAATTTTGACTAGCGGAGGCTAGAAGGAGAGAGATGGGTGCGAGAGCGTCAGTATTAAGCGGGGGA
GAATTAGATCGCGATGGGAAAAAATTCGGTTAAGGCCAGGGGGAAAGAAAAAATATAAATTAAAACATAT
AGTATGGGCAAGCAGGGAGCTAGAACGATTCGCAGTTAATCCTGGCCTGTTAGAAACATCAGAAGGCTGT
AGACAAATACTGGGACAGCTACAACCATCCCTTCAGACAGGATCAGAAGAACTTAGATCATTATATAATA
CAGTAGCAACCCTCTATTGTGTGCATCAAAGGATAGAGATAAAAGACACCAAGGAAGCTTTAGACAAGAT
AGAGGAAGAGCAAAACAAAAGTAAGACCACCGCACAGCAAGCGGCCGCTGATCTTCAGACCTGGAGGAGG
AGATATGAGGGACAATTGGAGAAGTGAATTATATAAATATAAAGTAGTAAAAATTGAACCATTAGGAGTA
GCACCCACCAAGGCAAAGAGAAGAGTGGTGCAGAGAGAAAAAAGAGCAGTGGGAATAGGAGCTTTGTTCC
TTGGGTTCTTGGGAGCAGCAGGAAGCACTATGGGCGCAGCGTCAATGACGCTGACGGTACAGGCCAGACA
ATTATTGTCTGGTATAGTGCAGCAGCAGAACAATTTGCTGAGGGCTATTGAGGCGCAACAGCATCTGTTG
CAACTCACAGTCTGGGGCATCAAGCAGCTCCAGGCAAGAATCCTGGCTGTGGAAAGATACCTAAAGGATC
AACAGCTCCTGGGGATTTGGGGTTGCTCTGGAAAACTCATTTGCACCACTGCTGTGCCTTGGAATGCTAG
TTGGAGTAATAAATCTCTGGAACAGATTTGGAATCACACGACCTGGATGGAGTGGGACAGAGAAATTAAC
AATTACACAAGCTTAATACACTCCTTAATTGAAGAATCGCAAAACCAGCAAGAAAAGAATGAACAAGAAT
TATTGGAATTAGATAAATGGGCAAGTTTGTGGAATTGGTTTAACATAACAAATTGGCTGTGGTATATAAA
ATTATTCATAATGATAGTAGGAGGCTTGGTAGGTTTAAGAATAGTTTTTGCTGTACTTTCTATAGTGAAT
AGAGTTAGGCAGGGATATTCACCATTATCGTTTCAGACCCACCTCCCAACCCCGAGGGGACCCGACAGGC
CCGAAGGAATAGAAGAAGAAGGTGGAGAGAGAGACAGAGACAGATCCATTCGATTAGTGAACGGATCTCG
ACGGTATCGGTTAACTTTTAAAAGAAAAGGGGGGATTGGGGGGTACAGTGCAGGGGAAAGAATAGTAGAC
ATAATAGCAACAGACATACAAACTAAAGAATTACAAAAACAAATTACAAAAATTCAAAATTTTATCGATC
ACGAGACTAGCCTCGAGCTGGCTGCAGTAACGCCATTTTGCAAGGCATGGAAAAATACCAAACCAAGAAT
AGAGAAGTTCAGATCAAGGGCGGGTACATGAAAATAGCTAACGTTGGGCCAAACAGGATATCTGCGGTGA
GCAGTTTCGGCCCCGGCCCGGGGCCAAGAACAGATGGTCACCGCAGTTTCGGCCCCGGCCCGAGGCCAAG
AACAGATGGTCCCCAGATATGGCCCAACCCTCAGCAGTTTCTTAAGACCCATCAGATGTTTCCAGGCTCC
CCCAAGGACCTGAAATGACCCTGCGCCTTATTTGAATTAACCAATCAGCCTGCTTCTCGCTTCTGTTCGC
GCGCTTCTGCTTCCCGAGCTCTATAAAAGAGCTCACAACCCCTCACTCGGCGCGCCAGTCCTCCGACAGA
CTGAGTCGGCCGGTCGAATCAAGCTTATCGATACCGTCGACGGATCCGCTAGCCCGCGGTTCGAAATGCA
GGCGCGCTACTCCGTGTCCAGCCCCAACTCCCTGGGAGTGGTGCCCTACCTCGGCGGCGAGCAGAGCTAC
TACCGCGCGGCGGCCGCGGCGGCCGGGGGCGGCTACACCGCCATGCCGGCCCCCATGAGCGTGTACTCGC
ACCCTGCGCACGCCGAGCAGTACCCGGGCGGCATGGCCCGCGCCTACGGGCCCTACACGCCGCAGCCGCA
GCCCAAGGACATGGTGAAGCCGCCCTATAGCTACATCGCGCTCATCACCATGGCCATCCAGAACGCCCCG
GACAAGAAGATCACCCTGAACGGCATCTACCAGTTCATCATGGACCGCTTCCCCTTCTACCGGGACAACA
AGCAGGGCTGGCAGAACAGCATCCGCCACAACCTCTCGCTCAACGAGTGCTTCGTCAAGGTGCCGCGCGA
CGACAAGAAGCCGGGCAAGGGCAGCTACTGGACGCTGGACCCGGACTCCTACAACATGTTCGAGAACGGC
AGCTTCCTGCGGCGGCGGCGGCGCTTCAAGAAGAAGGACGCGGTGAAGGACAAGGAGGAGAAGGACAGGC
TGCACCTCAAGGAGCCGCCCCCGCCCGGCCGCCAGCCCCCGCCCGCGCCGCCGGAGCAGGCCGACGGCAA
CGCGCCCGGTCCGCAGCCGCCGCCCGTGCGCATCCAGGACATCAAGACCGAGAACGGTACGTGCCCCTCG
CCGCCCCAGCCCCTGTCCCCGGCCGCCGCCCTGGGCAGCGGCAGCGCCGCCGCGGTGCCCAAGATCGAGA
GCCCCGACAGCAGCAGCAGCAGCCTGTCCAGCGGGAGCAGCCCCCCGGGCAGCCTGCCGTCGGCGCGGCC
GCTCAGCCTGGACGGTGCGGATTCCGCGCCGCCGCCGCCCGCGCCCTCCGCCCCGCCGCCGCACCATAGC
CAGGGCTTCAGCGTGGACAACATCATGACGTCGCTGCGGGGGTCGCCGCAGAGCGCGGCCGCGGAGCTCA
GCTCCGGCCTTCTGGCCTCGGCGGCCGCGTCCTCGCGCGCGGGGATCGCACCCCCGCTGGCGCTCGGCGC
CTACTCGCCCGGCCAGAGCTCCCTCTACAGCTCCCCCTGCAGCCAGACCTCCAGCGCGGGCAGCTCGGGC
GGCGGCGGCGGCGGCGCGGGGGCCGCGGGGGGCGCGGGCGGCGCCGGGACCTACCACTGCAACCTGCAAG
CCATGAGCCTGTACGCGGCCGGCGAGCGCGGGGGACACTTGCAGGGCGCGCCCGGGGGCGCGGGCGGCTC
GGCCGTGGACGACCCCCTGCCCGACTACTCTCTGCCTCCGGTCACCAGCAGCAGCTCGTCGTCCCTGAGT
CACGGCGGCGGCGGCGGCGGCGGCGGGGGAGGCCAGGAGGCCGGCCACCACCCTGCGGCCCACCAAGGCC
GCCTCACCTCGTGGTACCTGAACCAGGCGGGCGGAGACCTGGGCCACTTGGCGAGCGCGGCGGCGGCGGC
GGCGGCCGCAGGCTACCCGGGCCAGCAGCAGAACTTCCACTCGGTGCGGGAGATGTTCGAGTCACAGAGG
ATCGGCTTGAACAACTCTCCAGTGAACGGGAATAGTAGCTGTCAAATGGCCTTCCCTTCCAGCCAGTCTC
TGTACCGCACGTCCGGAGCTTTCGTCTACGACTGTAGCAAGTTTTAGACCGGTCGGATCCCCCGGGCTGC
AGGAATTCGAGCATCTTACCGCCATTTATTCCCATATTTGTTCTGTTTTTCTTGATTTGGGTATACATTT
AAATGTTAATAAAACAAAATGGTGGGGCAATCATTTACATTTTTAGGGATATGTAATTACTAGTTCAGGT
GTATTGCCACAAGACAAACATGTTAAGAAACTTTCCCGTTATTTACGCTCTGTTCCTGTTAATCAACCTC
TGGATTACAAAATTTGTGAAAGATTGACTGATATTCTTAACTATGTTGCTCCTTTTACGCTGTGTGGATA
TGCTGCTTTAATGCCTCTGTATCATGCTATTGCTTCCCGTACGGCTTTCGTTTTCTCCTCCTTGTATAAA
TCCTGGTTGCTGTCTCTTTATGAGGAGTTGTGGCCCGTTGTCCGTCAACGTGGCGTGGTGTGCTCTGTGT
TTGCTGACGCAACCCCCACTGGCTGGGGCATTGCCACCACCTGTCAACTCCTTTCTGGGACTTTCGCTTT
CCCCCTCCCGATCGCCACGGCAGAACTCATCGCCGCCTGCCTTGCCCGCTGCTGGACAGGGGCTAGGTTG
CTGGGCACTGATAATTCCGTGGTGTTGTCGGGGAAGCTGACGTCCTTTGCAATTCGATATCAAGCTGTAC
CTTCTAGATGTACAAACATTCTAGCGCTTCTAGACCAATGACTTACAAGGCAGCTGTAGATCTTAGCCAC
TTTTTAAAAGAAAAGGGGGGACTGGAAGGGCTAATTCACTCCCAACGAAGACAAGATCTGCTTTTTGCTT
GTACTGGGTCTCTCTGGTTAGACCAGATCTGAGCCTGGGAGCTCTCTGGCTAACTAGGGAACCCACTGCT
TAAGCCTCAATAAAGCTTGCCTTGAGTGCTTCAAGTAGTGTGTGCCCGTCTGTTGTGTGACTCTGGTAAC
TAGAGATCCCTCAGACCCTTTTAGTCAGTGTGGAAAATCTCTAGCAGTAGTAGTTCATGTCATCTTATTA
TTCAGTATTTATAACTTGCAAAGAAATGAATATCAGAGAGTGAGAGGAACTTGTTTATTGCAGCTTATAA
TGGTTACAAATAAAGCAATAGCATCACAAATTTCACAAATAAAGCATTTTTTTCACTGCATTCTAGTTGT
GGTTTGTCCAAACTCATCAATGTATCTTATCATGTCTGGCTCTAGCTATCCCGCCCCTAACTCCGCCCAT
CCCGCCCCTAACTCCGCCCAGTTCCGCCCATTCTCCGCCCCATGGCTGACTAATTTTTTTT
