>Addgene plasmid #219273 | SFFV-FOXC1-Brd 347 | depositor partial sequence | sequence record 428299 | TF ORF
ATGCAGGCGCGCTACTCCGTGTCCAGCCCCAACTCCCTGGGAGTGGTGCCCTACCTCGGCGGCGAGCAGA
GCTACTACCGCGCGGCGGCCGCGGCGGCCGGGGGCGGCTACACCGCCATGCCGGCCCCCATGAGCGTGTA
CTCGCACCCTGCGCACGCCGAGCAGTACCCGGGCGGCATGGCCCGCGCCTACGGGCCCTACACGCCGCAG
CCGCAGCCCAAGGACATGGTGAAGCCGCCCTATAGCTACATCGCGCTCATCACCATGGCCATCCAGAACG
CCCCGGACAAGAAGATCACCCTGAACGGCATCTACCAGTTCATCATGGACCGCTTCCCCTTCTACCGGGA
CAACAAGCAGGGCTGGCAGAACAGCATCCGCCACAACCTCTCGCTCAACGAGTGCTTCGTCAAGGTGCCG
CGCGACGACAAGAAGCCGGGCAAGGGCAGCTACTGGACGCTGGACCCGGACTCCTACAACATGTTCGAGA
ACGGCAGCTTCCTGCGGCGGCGGCGGCGCTTCAAGAAGAAGGACGCGGTGAAGGACAAGGAGGAGAAGGA
CAGGCTGCACCTCAAGGAGCCGCCCCCGCCCGGCCGCCAGCCCCCGCCCGCGCCGCCGGAGCAGGCCGAC
GGCAACGCGCCCGGTCCGCAGCCGCCGCCCGTGCGCATCCAGGACATCAAGACCGAGAACGGTACGTGCC
CCTCGCCGCCCCAGCCCCTGTCCCCGGCCGCCGCCCTGGGCAGCGGCAGCGCCGCCGCGGTGCCCAAGAT
CGAGAGCCCCGACAGCAGCAGCAGCAGCCTGTCCAGCGGGAGCAGCCCCCCGGGCAGCCTGCCGTCGGCG
CGGCCGCTCAGCCTGGACGGTGCGGATTCCGCGCCGCCGCCGCCCGCGCCCTCCGCCCCGCCGCCGCACC
ATAGCCAGGGCTTCAGCGTGGACAACATCATGACGTCGCTGCGGGGGTCGCCGCAGAGCGCGGCCGCGGA
GCTCAGCTCCGGCCTTCTGGCCTCGGCGGCCGCGTCCTCGCGCGCGGGGATCGCACCCCCGCTGGCGCTC
GGCGCCTACTCGCCCGGCCAGAGCTCCCTCTACAGCTCCCCCTGCAGCCAGACCTCCAGCGCGGGCAGCT
CGGGCGGCGGCGGCGGCGGCGCGGGGGCCGCGGGGGGCGCGGGCGGCGCCGGGACCTACCACTGCAACCT
GCAAGCCATGAGCCTGTACGCGGCCGGCGAGCGCGGGGGCCACTTGCAGGGCGCGCCCGGGGGCGCGGGC
GGCTCGGCCGTGGACGACCCCCTGCCCGACTACTCTCTGCCTCCGGTCACCAGCAGCAGCTCGTCGTCCC
TGAGTCACGGCGGCGGCGGCGGCGGCGGCGGGGGAGGCCAGGAGGCCGGCCACCACCCTGCGGCCCACCA
AGGCCGCCTCACCTCGTGGTACCTGAACCAGGCGGGCGGAGACCTGGGCCACTTGGCGAGCGCGGCGGCG
GCGGCGGCGGCCGCAGGCTACCCGGGCCAGCAGCAGAACTTCCACTCGGTGCGGGAGATGTTCGAGTCAC
AGAGGATCGGCTTGAACAACTCTCCAGTGAACGGGAATAGTAGCTGTCAAATGGCCTTCCCTTCCAGCCA
GTCTCTGTACCGCACGTCCGGAGCTTTCGTCTACGACTGTAGCAAGTTTTAG
