>Addgene plasmid #219273 | SFFV-FOXC1-Brd 347 | depositor partial sequence | sequence record 428300 | Barcode sequence
TGTACAAACATTCTAGCGCT
